Addgene plasmid #28192: pCR.MCV.Ori339 (589)
Depositing lab: Patrick Moore. Depositing organization: University of Pittsburgh (University, School of Medicine, and Cancer Institute). Publication: T antigen mutations are a human tumor-specific signature for Merkel cell polyomavirus. Shuda M, Feng H, Kwun HJ, Rosen ST, Gjoerup O, Moore PS, Chang Y. Proc Natl Acad Sci U S A. 2008 Oct 21. 105(42):16272-7. 10.1073/pnas.0806526105 PubMed 18812503.
Backbone
  Vector backbone: pCR2.1-TOPO
  Backbone manufacturer: Invitrogen
  Backbone size w/o insert (bp): 3900
  Vector type: Bacterial Expression
Growth in bacteria
  Bacterial resistance: Ampicillin and Kanamycin, 100 & 50 μg/mL
  Growth temperature: 37°C
  Growth strain: DH5alpha
  Copy number: High Copy
Gene/Insert
  Gene/Insert name: MCV replication region (alt name: Human Merkel Cell polyomavirus)
  Species: Human Merkel Cell polyomavirus
  Insert size (bp): 583
  Cloning method: Restriction Enzyme; 5′ cloning site XhoI (not destroyed); 3′ cloning site EcoRV (not destroyed)
  Sequencing primers: 5′ M13pUC-fwd; 3′ M13rev
Terms and licenses: Academic/Nonprofit Terms; Industry Terms: Not Available to Industry
How to cite: pCR.MCV.Ori339 (589) was a gift from Patrick Moore (Addgene plasmid # 28192 ; http://n2t.net/addgene:28192 ; RRID:Addgene_28192)
