[The description below was written by a language model from this plasmid's Addgene catalogue record.]
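Description:
pCR.MCV.Ori339 (589) is a small bacterial cloning plasmid built on the commercial pCR2.1-TOPO backbone (about 3.9 kb without insert) that carries a 583 bp fragment of Merkel cell polyomavirus (MCV) described as the viral replication region. The fragment sits between XhoI and EcoRV sites, both of which were preserved, so it can be excised or transferred to other vectors. It is flanked by the standard M13 forward and reverse priming sites used for sequence verification. The plasmid is maintained at high copy number in standard E. coli cloning strains and carries both ampicillin and kanamycin resistance. Although it is catalogued as a bacterial expression vector, the record lists no protein-coding insert, promoter-driven payload, tag or reporter. The insert appears to be a cis-acting viral DNA element rather than a gene to be expressed.

In polyomaviruses, the replication origin lies in the non-coding control region and is the site where large T antigen binds to initiate viral DNA synthesis. A plasmid carrying this region can therefore serve as a replication template in mammalian cells when T antigen is supplied in trans. The associated publication concerns tumor-specific T antigen mutations in MCV, which fits use of this construct as an origin-bearing substrate for comparing the replication competence of wild-type and tumor-derived T antigens. However, the record does not spell out the assay. It also does not explain the "339" in the name, which may indicate the viral strain or isolate, and no feature table was provided to define the exact boundaries of the origin within the insert.
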