>Addgene plasmid #28192 | pCR.MCV.Ori339 (589) | addgene partial sequence | sequence record 34549 | 28192 with M13-Rev
ACGGCCGCCAGTGTGCTGGAATTCGCCCTTCTCGAGAGCAATTTCACCAATATTGGCCAGCAGTGTGATG
ATGCCCCCCATCCTGAAAAATAAATAAGGATACTTACTCTTTTAATGTCCTCCTCCCTTTGTAAGAGAAA
AAAAAGCCTCCGGGCCTCCCTTGTTGAAAAAAAGTTGAGTTAAGAGTCTTCCGTCTCCCTCCCAAACAGA
AAGAAAAAAAGTTTTGTTTATCAGTCAAACTCCGCCTCTCCAGGAAATGAGTCAATGCCAGAAACCCTGC
AGCAATAAAAGTTCAATCATGTAACCACAACTTGGCTGCCTAGGTGACTTTTTTTTTTCAAGTTGGCAGA
GGCTTGGGGCTCCTAGCCTCCGAGGCCTCTGGAAAAAAAAGAGAGAGGCCTCTGAGGCTTAAGAGGCTTA
ATTAGCAAAAAAGGCAGTATCTAAGGGCAGATCCCAAGGGCGGGAAACTGCAGTATAAAAACCACTCCTT
AGTGAGGTAGCTCATTTGCTCCTCTGCTCTTTCTGCAAACTCCTTCTGCATATAGACAAGATGGATTTAG
TCCTAAACAGGAAAGAAAGAGAGGCTCTCTGCAAGCTTTTGGAGATTGCTCCTAATTGTTATGGCGATAT
CAAGGGCGAATTCTGCAGATATCCATCACACTGGCGGCCGCTCGAGCATGCATCTAGAGGGCCCAATTCG
CCCTATAGTGAGTCGTATTACAATTCACTGGCCGTCGTTTTACAACGTCGTGACTGGGAAAACCCTGGCG
TTACCCAACTTAA
