>Addgene plasmid #28192 | pCR.MCV.Ori339 (589) | addgene partial sequence | sequence record 38151
CTCGAGAGCAATTTCACCAATATTGGCCAGCAGTGTGATGATGCCCCCCATCCTGAAAAATAAATAAGGA
TACTTACTCTTTTAATGTCCTCCTCCCTTTGTAAGAGAAAAAAAAGCCTCCGGGCCTCCCTTGTTGAAAA
AAAGTTGAGTTAAGAGTCTTCCGTCTCCCTCCCAAACAGAAAGAAAAAAAGTTTTGTTTATCAGTCAAAC
TCCGCCTCTCCAGGAAATGAGTCAATGCCAGAAACCCTGCAGCAATAAAAGTTCAATCATGTAACCACAA
CTTGGCTGCCTAGGTGACTTTTTTTTTTCAAGTTGGCAGAGGCTTGGGGCTCCTAGCCTCCGAGGCCTCT
GGAAAAAAAAGAGAGAGGCCTCTGAGGCTTAAGAGGCTTAATTAGCAAAAAAGGCAGTATCTAAGGGCAG
ATCCCAAGGGCGGGAAACTGCAGTATAAAAACCACTCCTTAGTGAGGTAGCTCATTTGCTCCTCTGCTCT
TTCTGCAAACTCCTTCTGCATATAGACAAGATGGATTTAGTCCTAAACAGGAAAGAAAGAGAGGCTCTCT
GCAAGCTTTTGGAGATTGCTCCTAATTGTTATGGCGATATC
